Addgene plasmid #118338: Flag-Braf R188L
Purpose: Expression of human Braf
Depositing lab: Philip Stork. Depositing organization: Oregon Health & Science University. Publication: Phosphorylation of the C-Raf N-region promotes Raf dimerization. Takahashi M, Li Y, Dillon TJ, Kariya Y, Stork PJS. Mol Cell Biol. 2017 Jul 10. pii: MCB.00132-17. doi: 10.1128/MCB.00132-17. PubMed 28694330.
Backbone
  Vector backbone: pcDNA3
  Backbone manufacturer: invitrogen
  Vector type: Mammalian Expression
Growth in bacteria
  Bacterial resistance: Ampicillin, 100 μg/mL
  Growth temperature: 37°C
  Growth strain: DH5alpha
  Copy number: High Copy
Gene/Insert
  Gene/Insert name: Braf R188L
  Species: H. sapiens (human)
  Insert size (bp): 2301
  Mutation: R188L
  Entrez Gene: BRAF (a.k.a. B-RAF1, B-raf, BRAF-1, BRAF1, NS7, RAFB1)
  Promoter: CMV
  Tag / fusion protein: Flag (N terminal on backbone)
  Cloning method: Restriction Enzyme; 5′ cloning site NotI (unknown if destroyed); 3′ cloning site XbaI (unknown if destroyed)
  Sequencing primers: 5′ T7
Terms and licenses: Academic/Nonprofit Terms; Industry Terms: Not Available to Industry
Depositor comments: site directed mutagenesis
How to cite: Flag-Braf R188L was a gift from Philip Stork (Addgene plasmid # 118338 ; http://n2t.net/addgene:118338 ; RRID:Addgene_118338)
