[The description below was written by a language model from this plasmid's Addgene catalogue record and pLannotate feature annotations shown in this document.]
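Description:
Flag-Braf R188L is a mammalian expression plasmid built on the pcDNA3 backbone that drives production of human BRAF carrying an arginine-to-leucine substitution at residue 188, introduced by site-directed mutagenesis. The roughly 2.3 kb BRAF coding sequence was cloned between NotI and XbaI sites and sits downstream of the human cytomegalovirus immediate early enhancer and promoter, with transcripts terminated by the bovine growth hormone polyadenylation signal. An N-terminal FLAG epitope supplied by the backbone is fused to the kinase. The feature table shows two adjacent FLAG-matching fragments upstream of the BRAF open reading frame, which may indicate a tandem tag, although the catalogue entry simply lists Flag. A T7 promoter lies between the CMV promoter and the tag, and an SP6 promoter faces inward from the 3′ side, providing priming sites for sequencing or in vitro transcription.

The 8,154 nt plasmid is propagated in E. coli at high copy through a ColE1/pUC-type origin and selected with ampicillin via the β-lactamase gene. An f1 origin allows single-stranded DNA rescue. For mammalian cells, an SV40 early promoter drives the neomycin phosphotransferase gene, followed by an SV40 polyadenylation signal, permitting G418 selection of stable transfectants. Several short annotated fragments (HIV-1 LTR, ARG4 promoter, ble, lacI) are most likely incidental sequence matches rather than functional elements. The record states the purpose only as expression of human Braf. The associated publication concerns Raf phosphorylation and dimerization, consistent with use of the tagged mutant for transfection, immunoprecipitation and detection in Raf/MAP kinase signalling studies. The record does not explain the functional consequence of the R188L change.
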