Features (pLannotate 1.2.2; 24 found; start..end, strand, type, name):
     64..443     +  enhancer       CMV enhancer: human cytomegalovirus immediate early enhancer
    444..647     +  promoter       CMV promoter: human cytomegalovirus (CMV) immediate early promoter
    643..676     +  LTR            5' LTR (truncated) (fragment): truncated 5' long terminal repeat (LTR) from HIV-1
    692..710     +  promoter       T7 promoter: promoter for bacteriophage T7 RNA polymerase
    736..756     +  CDS            FLAG (fragment): FLAG® epitope tag, followed by an enterokinase cleavage site
    760..780     +  CDS            FLAG (fragment): FLAG® epitope tag, followed by an enterokinase cleavage site
    814..3111    +  CDS            BRAF: BRAF_HUMAN - Also known as BRAF1, RAFB1. Experimental evidence at protein level: Swiss-Prot protein existence level 1. Protein kinase involved in the transduction of mitogenic signals from the cell membrane to the nucleus (Probable). Phosphorylates MAP2K1, and thereby activates the MAP kinase signal transduction pathway (PubMed:21441910, PubMed:29433126). May play a role in the postsynaptic responses of hippocampal neurons (PubMed:1508179). From Homo sapiens (Human).
   3220..3236    +  promoter       ARG4 promoter (fragment): S. cerevisiae ARG4
   3536..3554    -  promoter       SP6 promoter: promoter for bacteriophage SP6 RNA polymerase
   3580..3804    +  polyA_signal   bGH poly(A) signal: bovine growth hormone polyadenylation signal
   3808..3829    +  promoter       SV40 promoter (fragment): SV40 enhancer and early promoter
   3850..4278    +  rep_origin     f1 ori (sequence partly withheld): f1 bacteriophage origin of replication; arrow indicates direction of (+) strand synthesis
   4292..4621    +  promoter       SV40 promoter: SV40 enhancer and early promoter
   4688..5479    +  CDS            neo: KKA2_KLEPN - Also known as kan, nptII. Experimental evidence at protein level: Swiss-Prot protein existence level 1. Resistance to kanamycin, neomycin, paromomycin, ribostamycin, butirosin and gentamicin B. From Klebsiella pneumoniae.
   5503..5661    +  CDS            ble (fragment): BLE_KLEPN - Experimental evidence at protein level: Swiss-Prot protein existence level 1. Binding protein with a strong affinity to the bleomycin family of antibiotics. Binds to CL990; an antimitotic-antibiotic compound. From Klebsiella pneumoniae.
   5656..5777    +  polyA_signal   SV40 poly(A) signal: SV40 polyadenylation signal
   5850..5866    -  protein_bind   lac operator: The lac repressor binds to the lac operator to inhibit transcription in E. coli. This inhibition can be relieved by adding lactose or isopropyl-β-D-thiogalactopyranoside (IPTG). lac repressor encoded by lacI
   5874..5904    -  promoter       lac promoter: promoter for the E. coli lac operon
   5919..5940    -  protein_bind   CAP binding site: CAP binding activates transcription in the presence of cAMP. E. coli catabolite activator protein
   5953..6045    -  CDS            lacI (fragment): lac repressor; lacI; The lac repressor binds to the lac operator to inhibit transcription in E. coli. This inhibition can be relieved by adding lactose or isopropyl-β-D-thiogalactopyranoside (IPTG).
   6228..6816    -  rep_origin     ori: high-copy-number ColE1/pMB1/pBR322/pUC origin of replication
   6987..7847    -  CDS            AmpR: β-lactamase; bla; confers resistance to ampicillin, carbenicillin, and related antibiotics
   7848..7952    -  promoter       AmpR promoter: bla
   8011..8063    -  misc_feature   bom (fragment): basis of mobility region from pBR322
>Addgene plasmid #118338 | Flag-Braf R188L | addgene full sequence | sequence record 227794 | Addgene NGS Result
AGAATCTGCTTAGGGTTAGGCGTTTTGCGCTGCTTCGCGATGTACGGGCCAGATATACGCGTTGACATTG
ATTATTGACTAGTTATTAATAGTAATCAATTACGGGGTCATTAGTTCATAGCCCATATATGGAGTTCCGC
GTTACATAACTTACGGTAAATGGCCCGCCTGGCTGACCGCCCAACGACCCCCGCCCATTGACGTCAATAA
TGACGTATGTTCCCATAGTAACGCCAATAGGGACTTTCCATTGACGTCAATGGGTGGAGTATTTACGGTA
AACTGCCCACTTGGCAGTACATCAAGTGTATCATATGCCAAGTACGCCCCCTATTGACGTCAATGACGGT
AAATGGCCCGCCTGGCATTATGCCCAGTACATGACCTTATGGGACTTTCCTACTTGGCAGTACATCTACG
TATTAGTCATCGCTATTACCATGGTGATGCGGTTTTGGCAGTACATCAATGGGCGTGGATAGCGGTTTGA
CTCACGGGGATTTCCAAGTCTCCACCCCATTGACGTCAATGGGAGTTTGTTTTGGCACCAAAATCAACGG
GACTTTCCAAAATGTCGTAACAACTCCGCCCCATTGACGCAAATGGGCGGTAGGCGTGTACGGTGGGAGG
TCTATATAAGCAGAGCTCTCTGGCTAACTAGAGAACCCACTGCTTACTGGCTTATCGAAATTAATACGAC
TCACTATAGGGAGACCCAAGCTTACCACCATGGACTACAAGGACGACGATGACAAGGACTACAAGGACGA
CGATGACAAGGCGGCCGCTCGGGCCCCGGCTCTCGGTTATAAGATGGCGGCGCTGAGCGGTGGCGGTGGT
GGCGGCGCGGAGCCGGGCCAGGCTCTGTTCAACGGGGACATGGAGCCCGAGGCCGGCGCCGGCGCCGGCG
CCGCGGCCTCTTCGGCTGCGGACCCTGCCATTCCGGAGGAGGTGTGGAATATCAAACAAATGATTAAGTT
GACACAGGAACATATAGAGGCCCTATTGGACAAATTTGGTGGGGAGCATAATCCACCATCAATATATCTG
GAGGCCTATGAAGAATACACCAGCAAGCTAGATGCACTCCAACAAAGAGAACAACAGTTATTGGAATCTC
TGGGGAACGGAACTGATTTTTCTGTTTCTAGCTCTGCATCAATGGATACCGTTACATCTTCTTCCTCTTC
TAGCCTTTCAGTGCTACCTTCATCTCTTTCAGTTTTTCAAAATCCCACAGATGTGGCACGGAGCAACCCC
AAGTCACCACAAAAACCTATCGTTAGAGTCTTCCTGCCCAACAAACAGAGGACAGTGGTACCTGCAAGGT
GTGGAGTTACAGTCCGAGACAGTCTAAAGAAAGCACTGATGATGCTGGGTCTAATCCCAGAGTGCTGTGC
TGTTTACAGAATTCAGGATGGAGAGAAGAAACCAATTGGTTGGGACACTGATATTTCCTGGCTTACTGGA
GAAGAATTGCATGTGGAAGTGTTGGAGAATGTTCCACTTACAACACACAACTTTGTACGAAAAACGTTTT
TCACCTTAGCATTTTGTGACTTTTGTCGAAAGCTGCTTTTCCAGGGTTTCCGCTGTCAAACATGTGGTTA
TAAATTTCACCAGCGTTGTAGTACAGAAGTTCCACTGATGTGTGTTAATTATGACCAACTTGATTTGCTG
TTTGTCTCCAAGTTCTTTGAACACCACCCAATACCACAGGAAGAGGCGTCCTTAGCAGAGACTGCCCTAA
CATCTGGATCATCCCCTTCCGCACCCGCCTCGGACTCTATTGGGCCCCAAATTCTCACCAGTCCGTCTCC
TTCAAAATCCATTCCAATTCCACAGCCCTTCCGACCAGCAGATGAAGATCATCGAAATCAATTTGGGCAA
CGAGACCGATCCTCATCAGCTCCCAATGTGCATATAAACACAATAGAACCTGTCAATATTGATGACTTGA
TTAGAGACCAAGGATTTCGTGGTGATGGAGGATCAACCACAGGTTTGTCTGCTACCCCCCCTGCCTCATT
ACCTGGCTCACTAACTAACGTGAAAGCCTTACAGAAATCTCCAGGACCTCAGCGAGAAAGGAAGTCATCT
TCATCCTCAGAAGACAGGAATCGAATGAAAACACTTGGTAGACGGGACTCGAGTGATGATTGGGAGATTC
CTGATGGGCAGATTACAGTGGGACAAAGAATTGGATCTGGATCATTTGGAACAGTCTACAAGGGAAAGTG
GCATGGTGATGTGGCAGTGAAAATGTTGAATGTGACAGCACCTACACCTCAGCAGTTACAAGCCTTCAAA
AATGAAGTAGGAGTACTCAGGAAAACACGACATGTGAATATCCTACTCTTCATGGGCTATTCCACAAAGC
CACAACTGGCTATTGTTACCCAGTGGTGTGAGGGCTCCAGCTTGTATCACCATCTCCATATCATTGAGAC
CAAATTTGAGATGATCAAACTTATAGATATTGCACGACAGACTGCACAGGGCATGGATTACTTACACGCC
AAGTCAATCATCCACAGAGACCTCAAGAGTAATAATATATTTCTTCATGAAGACCTCACAGTAAAAATAG
GTGATTTTGGTCTAGCTACAGTGAAATCTCGATGGAGTGGGTCCCATCAGTTTGAACAGTTGTCTGGATC
CATTTTGTGGATGGCACCAGAAGTCATCAGAATGCAAGATAAAAATCCATACAGCTTTCAGTCAGATGTA
TATGCATTTGGGATTGTTCTGTATGAATTGATGACTGGACAGTTACCTTATTCAAACATCAACAACAGGG
ACCAGATAATTTTTATGGTGGGACGAGGATACCTGTCTCCAGATCTCAGTAAGGTACGGAGTAACTGTCC
AAAAGCCATGAAGAGATTAATGGCAGAGTGCCTCAAAAAGAAAAGAGATGAGAGACCACTCTTTCCCCAA
ATTCTCGCCTCTATTGAGCTGCTGGCCCGCTCATTGCCAAAAATTCACCGCAGTGCATCAGAACCCTCCT
TGAATCGGGCTGGTTTCCAAACAGAGGATTTTAGTCTATATGCTTGTGCTTCTCCAAAAACACCCATCCA
GGCAGGGGGATATGGTGCGTTTCCTGTCCACTGAAACAAATGAGTGAGAGAGTTCAGGAGAGTAGCAACA
AAAGGAAAATAAATGAACATATGTTTGCTTATATGTTAAATTGAATAAAATACTCTCTTTTTTTTTAAGG
TGAAAAAAAAAAAAAAAAAAAAAAAAAAAAAAAAAAAAAAAAAAAAAAAAAAAAAAAAAAAAAAAAAAAA
AAAAAAAAAAAAAAAAAAAAAAAAAAAAAAAAAAAAAAAAAAAAAAAAAAAAAAAAAAAAAAAAAAAAAA
AAAAAAAAAAAAAAAAAAAAAAAAAAAAAAAAAAAAAAAAAAANAAAAAAAAAAAAAAAAAAAAAAAAAA
AAAAAAAAAAAAAAAAAAAAAAAAAAAAAAAAAAAAAAAAAAAAAAAAAAAAAAAAACCCGAATTCGTCG
ACCTCGAGGGATCCGGGCCCTCTAGAGGGCCCTATTCTATAGTGTCACCTAAATGCTAGAGCTCGCTGAT
CAGCCTCGACTGTGCCTTCTAGTTGCCAGCCATCTGTTGTTTGCCCCTCCCCCGTGCCTTCCTTGACCCT
GGAAGGTGCCACTCCCACTGTCCTTTCCTAATAAAATGAGGAAATTGCATCGCATTGTCTGAGTAGGTGT
CATTCTATTCTGGGGGGTGGGGTGGGGCAGGACAGCAAGGGGGAGGATTGGGAAGACAATAGCAGGCATG
CTGGGGATGCGGTGGGCTCTATGGCTTCTGAGGCGGAAAGAACCAGCTGGGGCTCTAGGGGGTATCCCC
[124 nt withheld, positions 3850-3973]
C
[91 nt withheld, positions 3975-4065]
A
[49 nt withheld, positions 4067-4115]
CCTTTGACGTTGGAGTCCACGTTCTTT
[37 nt withheld, positions 4143-4179]
ACCCTATCTCGGTCTATTCTTTTGATTTATAAGGGATTTTGCCGATTTCGGCCTATTGGTTAAAAAATGA
GCTGATTTAACAAAAATTTAACGCGAATTAATTCTGTGGAATGTGTGTCAGTTAGGGTGTGGAAAGTCCC
CAGGCTCCCCAGCAGGCAGAAGTATGCAAAGCATGCATCTCAATTAGTCAGCAACCAGGTGTGGAAAGTC
CCCAGGCTCCCCAGCAGGCAGAAGTATGCAAAGCATGCATCTCAATTAGTCAGCAACCATAGTCCCGCCC
CTAACTCCGCCCATCCCGCCCCTAACTCCGCCCAGTTCCGCCCATTCTCCGCCCCATGGCTGACTAATTT
TTTTTATTTATGCAGAGGCCGAGGCCGCCTCTGCCTCTGAGCTATTCCAGAAGTAGTGAGGAGGCTTTTT
TGGAGGCCTAGGCTTTTGCAAAAAGCTCCCGGGAGCTTGTATATCCATTTTCGGATCTGATCAAGAGACA
GGATGAGGATCGTTTCGCATGATTGAACAAGATGGATTGCACGCAGGTTCTCCGGCCGCTTGGGTGGAGA
GGCTATTCGGCTATGACTGGGCACAACAGACAATCGGCTGCTCTGATGCCGCCGTGTTCCGGCTGTCAGC
GCAGGGGCGCCCGGTTCTTTTTGTCAAGACCGACCTGTCCGGTGCCCTGAATGAACTGCAGGACGAGGCA
GCGCGGCTATCGTGGCTGGCCACGACGGGCGTTCCTTGCGCAGCTGTGCTCGACGTTGTCACTGAAGCGG
GAAGGGACTGGCTGCTATTGGGCGAAGTGCCGGGGCAGGATCTCCTGTCATCTCACCTTGCTCCTGCCGA
GAAAGTATCCATCATGGCTGATGCAATGCGGCGGCTGCATACGCTTGATCCGGCTACCTGCCCATTCGAC
CACCAAGCGAAACATCGCATCGAGCGAGCACGTACTCGGATGGAAGCCGGTCTTGTCGATCAGGATGATC
TGGACGAAGAGCATCAGGGGCTCGCGCCAGCCGAACTGTTCGCCAGGCTCAAGGCGCGCATGCCCGACGG
CGAGGATCTCGTCGTGACCCATGGCGATGCCTGCTTGCCGAATATCATGGTGGAAAATGGCCGCTTTTCT
GGATTCATCGACTGTGGCCGGCTGGGTGTGGCGGACCGCTATCAGGACATAGCGTTGGCTACCCGTGATA
TTGCTGAAGAGCTTGGCGGCGAATGGGCTGACCGCTTCCTCGTGCTTTACGGTATCGCCGCTCCCGATTC
GCAGCGCATCGCCTTCTATCGCCTTCTTGACGAGTTCTTCTGAGCGGGACTCTGGGGTTCGAAATGACCG
ACCAAGCGACGCCCAACCTGCCATCACGAGATTTCGATTCCACCGCCGCCTTCTATGAAAGGTTGGGCTT
CGGAATCGTTTTCCGGGACGCCGGCTGGATGATCCTCCAGCGCGGGGATCTCATGCTGGAGTTCTTCGCC
CACCCCAACTTGTTTATTGCAGCTTATAATGGTTACAAATAAAGCAATAGCATCACAAATTTCACAAATA
AAGCATTTTTTTCACTGCATTCTAGTTGTGGTTTGTCCAAACTCATCAATGTATCTTATCATGTCTGTAT
ACCGTCGACCTCTAGCTAGAGCTTGGCGTAATCATGGTCATAGCTGTTTCCTGTGTGAAATTGTTATCCG
CTCACAATTCCACACAACATACGAGCCGGAAGCATAAAGTGTAAAGCCTGGGGTGCCTAATGAGTGAGCT
AACTCACATTAATTGCGTTGCGCTCACTGCCCGCTTTCCAGTCGGGAAACCTGTCGTGCCAGCTGCATTA
ATGAATCGGCCAACGCGCGGGGAGAGGCGGTTTGCGTATTGGGCGCTCTTCCGCTTCCTCGCTCACTGAC
TCGCTGCGCTCGGTCGTTCGGCTGCGGCGAGCGGTATCAGCTCACTCAAAGGCGGTAATACGGTTATCCA
CAGAATCAGGGGATAACGCAGGAAAGAACATGTGAGCAAAAGGCCAGCAAAAGGCCAGGAACCGTAAAAA
GGCCGCGTTGCTGGCGTTTTTCCATAGGCTCCGCCCCCCTGACGAGCATCACAAAAATCGACGCTCAAGT
CAGAGGTGGCGAAACCCGACAGGACTATAAAGATACCAGGCGTTTCCCCCTGGAAGCTCCCTCGTGCGCT
CTCCTGTTCCGACCCTGCCGCTTACCGGATACCTGTCCGCCTTTCTCCCTTCGGGAAGCGTGGCGCTTTC
TCATAGCTCACGCTGTAGGTATCTCAGTTCGGTGTAGGTCGTTCGCTCCAAGCTGGGCTGTGTGCACGAA
CCCCCCGTTCAGCCCGACCGCTGCGCCTTATCCGGTAACTATCGTCTTGAGTCCAACCCGGTAAGACACG
ACTTATCGCCACTGGCAGCAGCCACTGGTAACAGGATTAGCAGAGCGAGGTATGTAGGCGGTGCTACAGA
GTTCTTGAAGTGGTGGCCTAACTACGGCTACACTAGAAGAACAGTATTTGGTATCTGCGCTCTGCTGAAG
CCAGTTACCTTCGGAAAAAGAGTTGGTAGCTCTTGATCCGGCAAACAAACCACCGCTGGTAGCGGTGGTT
TTTTTGTTTGCAAGCAGCAGATTACGCGCAGAAAAAAAGGATCTCAAGAAGATCCTTTGATCTTTTCTAC
GGGGTCTGACGCTCAGTGGAACGAAAACTCACGTTAAGGGATTTTGGTCATGAGATTATCAAAAAGGATC
TTCACCTAGATCCTTTTAAATTAAAAATGAAGTTTTAAATCAATCTAAAGTATATATGAGTAAACTTGGT
CTGACAGTTACCAATGCTTAATCAGTGAGGCACCTATCTCAGCGATCTGTCTATTTCGTTCATCCATAGT
TGCCTGACTCCCCGTCGTGTAGATAACTACGATACGGGAGGGCTTACCATCTGGCCCCAGTGCTGCAATG
ATACCGCGAGACCCACGCTCACCGGCTCCAGATTTATCAGCAATAAACCAGCCAGCCGGAAGGGCCGAGC
GCAGAAGTGGTCCTGCAACTTTATCCGCCTCCATCCAGTCTATTAATTGTTGCCGGGAAGCTAGAGTAAG
TAGTTCGCCAGTTAATAGTTTGCGCAACGTTGTTGCCATTGCTACAGGCATCGTGGTGTCACGCTCGTCG
TTTGGTATGGCTTCATTCAGCTCCGGTTCCCAACGATCAAGGCGAGTTACATGATCCCCCATGTTGTGCA
AAAAAGCGGTTAGCTCCTTCGGTCCTCCGATCGTTGTCAGAAGTAAGTTGGCCGCAGTGTTATCACTCAT
GGTTATGGCAGCACTGCATAATTCTCTTACTGTCATGCCATCCGTAAGATGCTTTTCTGTGACTGGTGAG
TACTCAACCAAGTCATTCTGAGAATAGTGTATGCGGCGACCGAGTTGCTCTTGCCCGGCGTCAATACGGG
ATAATACCGCGCCACATAGCAGAACTTTAAAAGTGCTCATCATTGGAAAACGTTCTTCGGGGCGAAAACT
CTCAAGGATCTTACCGCTGTTGAGATCCAGTTCGATGTAACCCACTCGTGCACCCAACTGATCTTCAGCA
TCTTTTACTTTCACCAGCGTTTCTGGGTGAGCAAAAACAGGAAGGCAAAATGCCGCAAAAAAGGGAATAA
GGGCGACACGGAAATGTTGAATACTCATACTCTTCCTTTTTCAATATTATTGAAGCATTTATCAGGGTTA
TTGTCTCATGAGCGGATACATATTTGAATGTATTTAGAAAAATAAACAAATAGGGGTTCCGCGCACATTT
CCCCGAAAAGTGCCACCTGACGTCGACGGATCGGGAGATCTCCCGATCCCCTATGGTGCACTCTCAGTAC
AATCTGCTCTGATGCCGCATAGTTAAGCCAGTATCTGCTCCCTGCTTGTGTGTTGGAGGTCGCTGAGTAG
TGCGCGAGCAAAATTTAAGCTACAACAAGGCAAGGCTTGACCGACAATTGCATGA
