>Addgene plasmid #118338 | Flag-Braf R188L | depositor partial sequence | sequence record 223467 | T7; till Braf 1005bp
ATGGACTACAAGGACGACGATGACAAGGACTACAAGGACGACGATGACAAGGCGGCCGCTCGGGCCCCGG
CTCTCGGTTATAAGATGGCGGCGCTGAGCGGTGGCGGTGGTGGCGGCGCGGAGCCGGGCCAGGCTCTGTT
CAACGGGGACATGGAGCCCGAGGCCGGCGCCGGCGCCGGCGCCGCGGCCTCTTCGGCTGCGGACCCTGCC
ATTCCGGAGGAGGTGTGGAATATCAAACAAATGATTAAGTTGACACAGGAACATATAGAGGCCCTATTGG
ACAAATTTGGTGGGGAGCATAATCCACCATCAATATATCTGGAGGCCTATGAAGAATACACCAGCAAGCT
AGATGCACTCCAACAAAGAGAACAACAGTTATTGGAATCTCTGGGGAACGGAACTGATTTTTCTGTTTCT
AGCTCTGCATCAATGGATACCGTTACATCTTCTTCCTCTTCTAGCCTTTCAGTGCTACCTTCATCTCTTT
CAGTTTTTCAAAATCCCACAGATGTGGCACGGAGCAACCCCAAGTCACCACAAAAACCTATCGTTAGAGT
CTTCCTGCCCAACAAACAGAGGACAGTGGTACCTGCAAGGTGTGGAGTTACAGTCCGAGACAGTCTAAAG
AAAGCACTGATGATGCTGGGTCTAATCCCAGAGTGCTGTGCTGTTTACAGAATTCAGGATGGAGAGAAGA
AACCAATTGGTTGGGACACTGATATTTCCTGGCTTACTGGAGAAGAATTGCATGTGGAAGTGTTGGAGAA
TGTTCCACTTACAACACACAACTTTGTACGAAAAACGTTTTTCACCTTAGCATTTTGTGACTTTTGTCGA
AAGCTGCTTTTCCAGGGTTTCCGCTGTCAAACATGTGGTTATAAATTTCACCAGCGTTGTAGTACAGAAG
TTCCACTGATGTGTGTTAATTATGACCAACTTGATTTGCTGTTTGTCTCCAAGTTCTTTGAACACCACCC
AATACCACAGGAAGAGGCGTCCTTAGCAGAGACTGCCCTAACATCTGGATCATCCCCTTCCGCACCCGCC
TCGGACTCTATTGGGCCCCAAATTCTCACCAGTCCGTCT
